Addgene plasmid #148523: pT7-EGFP-C1-HseIF4G_615-654-LIVVtoAAAA_AD
Purpose: Mammalian Expression of HseIF4G1_615-654-LIVVtoAAAA
Depositing lab: Elisa Izaurralde. Depositing organization: Max Planck Institute for Developmental Biology. Publication: The Structures of eIF4E-eIF4G Complexes Reveal an Extended Interface to Regulate Translation Initiation. Gruner S, Peter D, Weber R, Wohlbold L, Chung MY, Weichenrieder O, Valkov E, Igreja C, Izaurralde E. Mol Cell. 2016 Nov 3;64(3):467-479. doi: 10.1016/j.molcel.2016.09.020. Epub 2016 Oct 20. PubMed 27773676.
Backbone
  Vector backbone: Unknown
  Vector type: Mammalian Expression
Growth in bacteria
  Bacterial resistance: Kanamycin, 50 μg/mL
  Growth temperature: 37°C
  Growth strain: DH5alpha
  Copy number: High Copy
Gene/Insert
  Gene/Insert name: HseIF4G1_615-654-LIVVtoAAAA
  Species: H. sapiens (human)
  Entrez Gene: EIF4G1 (a.k.a. EIF-4G1, EIF4F, EIF4G, EIF4GI, P220, PARK18)
  Cloning method: Unknown
Terms and licenses: Academic/Nonprofit Terms; Industry Terms: Not Available to Industry
Depositor comments: sequence of variation 6 given by NCBI: NM_001194946.1; or Isoform9 from Uniprot.: Q04637-9 Plasmids from this collection were made available to the research community and donated after the lab closed. Please note that the sequence provided by the depositing laboratory may be theoretical/predicted or based on Sanger sequencing results. There may be discrepancies between sequencing results obtained by Addgene and the depositor sequence. If an Addgene verified sequence is not available, please contact before placing your order to request that our lab fully sequence the plasmid.
How to cite: pT7-EGFP-C1-HseIF4G_615-654-LIVVtoAAAA_AD was a gift from Elisa Izaurralde (Addgene plasmid # 148523 ; http://n2t.net/addgene:148523 ; RRID:Addgene_148523)
