[The description below was written by a language model from this plasmid's Addgene catalogue record and pLannotate feature annotations shown in this document.]
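Description:
pT7-EGFP-C1-HseIF4G_615-654-LIVVtoAAAA_AD is a 4,867 nt mammalian expression plasmid for producing a short mutant fragment of human eIF4G1 as an EGFP fusion. The catalogue lists the backbone as unknown, but the name and feature layout match an EGFP-C1-type vector to which a T7 promoter has been added. It is propagated in E. coli from a high-copy ColE1/pUC origin and also carries an f1 origin. A single NeoR/KanR (Tn5 aminoglycoside phosphotransferase) gene serves both hosts. The bacterial bla-type promoter drives it for kanamycin selection in bacteria, and the SV40 enhancer/early promoter drives it for G418 selection in mammalian cells. An HSV TK polyadenylation signal terminates it.

The expression cassette consists of the CMV immediate early enhancer and promoter, a T7 promoter just upstream of the coding region that could allow T7 polymerase-driven transcription, the EGFP open reading frame, a remnant of the multiple cloning site, and the SV40 poly(A) signal. The eIF4G1 insert is not annotated in the feature table. It presumably occupies the unannotated stretch after the MCS fragment, which would place it at the C-terminus of EGFP. According to the record it covers residues 615–654, numbered on a specific EIF4G1 transcript variant/isoform noted by the depositor, with a four-residue LIVV-to-AAAA substitution. Small hits labelled HIV-1 LTR, SV40 large T antigen, ble and bGH poly(A) are short fragments and probably reflect backbone sequence similarity rather than functional elements.

The associated publication concerns structures of eIF4E–eIF4G complexes and an extended binding interface that regulates translation initiation. This suggests the construct serves as an interface mutant for interaction studies in human cells, although the record does not state what the mutation does. The deposited sequence may be theoretical rather than experimentally verified.
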