Features (pLannotate 1.2.2; 16 found; start..end, strand, type, name):
     61..364     +  enhancer       CMV enhancer: human cytomegalovirus immediate early enhancer
    365..568     +  promoter       CMV promoter: human cytomegalovirus (CMV) immediate early promoter
    564..597     +  LTR            5' LTR (truncated) (fragment): truncated 5' long terminal repeat (LTR) from HIV-1
    613..631     +  promoter       T7 promoter: promoter for bacteriophage T7 RNA polymerase
    665..1381    +  CDS            EGFP: EGFP is a basic (constitutively fluorescent) green fluorescent protein published in 1996, derived from Aequorea victoria. It is reported to be a rapidly-maturing weak dimer with moderate acid sensitivity.
   1382..1402    +  misc_feature   MCS (fragment): multiple cloning site
   1548..1632    +  CDS            large T antigen (fragment): large T antigen from SV40 (simian virus 40)
   1655..1776    +  polyA_signal   SV40 poly(A) signal: SV40 polyadenylation signal
   1810..2238    -  rep_origin     f1 ori (sequence partly withheld): f1 bacteriophage origin of replication; arrow indicates direction of (+) strand synthesis
   2265..2369    +  promoter       AmpR promoter: bla
   2371..2728    +  promoter       SV40 promoter: SV40 enhancer and early promoter
   2763..3557    +  CDS            NeoR/KanR: aminoglycoside phosphotransferase from Tn5; aph(3')-II (or nptII); confers resistance to neomycin, kanamycin, and G418 (Geneticin®)
   3578..3730    +  CDS            ble (fragment): BLE_KLEPN - Experimental evidence at protein level: Swiss-Prot protein existence level 1. Binding protein with a strong affinity to the bleomycin family of antibiotics. Binds to CL990; an antimitotic-antibiotic compound. From Klebsiella pneumoniae.
   3789..3836    +  polyA_signal   HSV TK poly(A) signal: herpes simplex virus thymidine kinase polyadenylation signal (Cole and Stacy, 1985)
   3927..3943    -  polyA_signal   bGH poly(A) signal (fragment): bovine growth hormone polyadenylation signal
   4165..4753    +  rep_origin     ori: high-copy-number ColE1/pMB1/pBR322/pUC origin of replication
>Addgene plasmid #148523 | pT7-EGFP-C1-HseIF4G_615-654-LIVVtoAAAA_AD | depositor full sequence | sequence record 290971 | Full Sequence
TAGTTATTAATAGTAATCAATTACGGGGTCATTAGTTCATAGCCCATATATGGAGTTCCGCGTTACATAA
CTTACGGTAAATGGCCCGCCTGGCTGACCGCCCAACGACCCCCGCCCATTGACGTCAATAATGACGTATG
TTCCCATAGTAACGCCAATAGGGACTTTCCATTGACGTCAATGGGTGGAGTATTTACGGTAAACTGCCCA
CTTGGCAGTACATCAAGTGTATCATATGCCAAGTACGCCCCCTATTGACGTCAATGACGGTAAATGGCCC
GCCTGGCATTATGCCCAGTACATGACCTTATGGGACTTTCCTACTTGGCAGTACATCTACGTATTAGTCA
TCGCTATTACCATGGTGATGCGGTTTTGGCAGTACATCAATGGGCGTGGATAGCGGTTTGACTCACGGGG
ATTTCCAAGTCTCCACCCCATTGACGTCAATGGGAGTTTGTTTTGGCACCAAAATCAACGGGACTTTCCA
AAATGTCGTAACAACTCCGCCCCATTGACGCAAATGGGCGGTAGGCGTGTACGGTGGGAGGTCTATATAA
GCAGAGCTCTCTGGCTAACTAGAGAACCCACTGCTTACTGGCTTATCGAAATTAATACGACTCACTATAG
GGAGACCCAAGCTCTAGCGCTACCGGTCGCCACCATGGTGAGCAAGGGCGAGGAGCTGTTCACCGGGGTG
GTGCCCATCCTGGTCGAGCTGGACGGCGACGTAAACGGCCACAAGTTCAGCGTGTCCGGCGAGGGCGAGG
GCGATGCCACCTACGGCAAGCTGACCCTGAAGTTCATCTGCACCACCGGCAAGCTGCCCGTGCCCTGGCC
CACCCTCGTGACCACCCTGACCTACGGCGTGCAGTGCTTCAGCCGCTACCCCGACCACATGAAGCAGCAC
GACTTCTTCAAGTCCGCCATGCCCGAAGGCTACGTCCAGGAGCGCACCATCTTCTTCAAGGACGACGGCA
ACTACAAGACCCGCGCCGAGGTGAAGTTCGAGGGCGACACCCTGGTGAACCGCATCGAGCTGAAGGGCAT
CGACTTCAAGGAGGACGGCAACATCCTGGGGCACAAGCTGGAGTACAACTACAACAGCCACAACGTCTAT
ATCATGGCCGACAAGCAGAAGAACGGCATCAAGGTGAACTTCAAGATCCGCCACAACATCGAGGACGGCA
GCGTGCAGCTCGCCGACCACTACCAGCAGAACACCCCCATCGGCGACGGCCCCGTGCTGCTGCCCGACAA
CCACTACCTGAGCACCCAGTCCGCCCTGAGCAAAGACCCCAACGAGAAGCGCGATCACATGGTCCTGCTG
GAGTTCGTGACCGCCGCCGGGATCACTCTCGGCATGGACGAGCTGTACAAGTCCGGACTCAGATCTCGAG
CTGAGAAAAAACGTTACGACCGTGAGTTCCTGCTTGGTTTTCAGTTCATCTTTGCCAGTATGCAGAAGCC
AGAGGGAGCGCCACATGCCAGTGACGCGGCCCTGGACAAGGCCAATAAAACATGAGGATCCACCGGATCT
AGATAACTGATCATAATCAGCCATACCACATTTGTAGAGGTTTTACTTGCTTTAAAAAACCTCCCACACC
TCCCCCTGAACCTGAAACATAAAATGAATGCAATTGTTGTTGTTAACTTGTTTATTGCAGCTTATAATGG
TTACAAATAAAGCAATAGCATCACAAATTTCACAAATAAAGCATTTTTTTCACTGCATTCTAGTTGTGGT
TTGTCCAAACTCATCAATGTATCTTAACGCGTAAATTGTAAGCGTTAATATTTTGTTAAAATTCGCGTTA
AATTTTTGTTAAATCAGCTCATTTTTTAACCAATAGGCCGAAATCGGCAAAATCCCTTATAAATCAAAAG
AATAGACCGAGATAGGGT
[37 nt withheld, positions 1909-1945]
AAAGAACGTGGACTCCAACGTCAAAGG
[49 nt withheld, positions 1973-2021]
T
[91 nt withheld, positions 2023-2113]
G
[124 nt withheld, positions 2115-2238]
CAGGTGGCACTTTTCGGGGAAATGTGCGCGGAACCCCTATTTGTTTATTTTTCTAAATACATTCAAATAT
GTATCCGCTCATGAGACAATAACCCTGATAAATGCTTCAATAATATTGAAAAAGGAAGAGTCCTGAGGCG
GAAAGAACCAGCTGTGGAATGTGTGTCAGTTAGGGTGTGGAAAGTCCCCAGGCTCCCCAGCAGGCAGAAG
TATGCAAAGCATGCATCTCAATTAGTCAGCAACCAGGTGTGGAAAGTCCCCAGGCTCCCCAGCAGGCAGA
AGTATGCAAAGCATGCATCTCAATTAGTCAGCAACCATAGTCCCGCCCCTAACTCCGCCCATCCCGCCCC
TAACTCCGCCCAGTTCCGCCCATTCTCCGCCCCATGGCTGACTAATTTTTTTTATTTATGCAGAGGCCGA
GGCCGCCTCGGCCTCTGAGCTATTCCAGAAGTAGTGAGGAGGCTTTTTTGGAGGCCTAGGCTTTTGCAAA
GATCGATCAAGAGACAGGATGAGGATCGTTTCGCATGATTGAACAAGATGGATTGCACGCAGGTTCTCCG
GCCGCTTGGGTGGAGAGGCTATTCGGCTATGACTGGGCACAACAGACAATCGGCTGCTCTGATGCCGCCG
TGTTCCGGCTGTCAGCGCAGGGGCGCCCGGTTCTTTTTGTCAAGACCGACCTGTCCGGTGCCCTGAATGA
ACTGCAAGACGAGGCAGCGCGGCTATCGTGGCTGGCCACGACGGGCGTTCCTTGCGCAGCTGTGCTCGAC
GTTGTCACTGAAGCGGGAAGGGACTGGCTGCTATTGGGCGAAGTGCCGGGGCAGGATCTCCTGTCATCTC
ACCTTGCTCCTGCCGAGAAAGTATCCATCATGGCTGATGCAATGCGGCGGCTGCATACGCTTGATCCGGC
TACCTGCCCATTCGACCACCAAGCGAAACATCGCATCGAGCGAGCACGTACTCGGATGGAAGCCGGTCTT
GTCGATCAGGATGATCTGGACGAAGAGCATCAGGGGCTCGCGCCAGCCGAACTGTTCGCCAGGCTCAAGG
CGAGCATGCCCGACGGCGAGGATCTCGTCGTGACCCATGGCGATGCCTGCTTGCCGAATATCATGGTGGA
AAATGGCCGCTTTTCTGGATTCATCGACTGTGGCCGGCTGGGTGTGGCGGACCGCTATCAGGACATAGCG
TTGGCTACCCGTGATATTGCTGAAGAGCTTGGCGGCGAATGGGCTGACCGCTTCCTCGTGCTTTACGGTA
TCGCCGCTCCCGATTCGCAGCGCATCGCCTTCTATCGCCTTCTTGACGAGTTCTTCTGAGCGGGACTCTG
GGGTTCGAAATGACCGACCAAGCGACGCCCAACCTGCCATCACGAGATTTCGATTCCACCGCCGCCTTCT
ATGAAAGGTTGGGCTTCGGAATCGTTTTCCGGGACGCCGGCTGGATGATCCTCCAGCGCGGGGATCTCAT
GCTGGAGTTCTTCGCCCACCCTAGGGGGAGGCTAACTGAAACACGGAAGGAGACAATACCGGAAGGAACC
CGCGCTATGACGGCAATAAAAAGACAGAATAAAACGCACGGTGTTGGGTCGTTTGTTCATAAACGCGGGG
TTCGGTCCCAGGGCTGGCACTCTGTCGATACCCCACCGAGACCCCATTGGGGCCAATACGCCCGCGTTTC
TTCCTTTTCCCCACCCCACCCCCCAAGTTCGGGTGAAGGCCCAGGGCTCGCAGCCAACGTCGGGGCGGCA
GGCCCTGCCATAGCCTCAGGTTACTCATATATACTTTAGATTGATTTAAAACTTCATTTTTAATTTAAAA
GGATCTAGGTGAAGATCCTTTTTGATAATCTCATGACCAAAATCCCTTAACGTGAGTTTTCGTTCCACTG
AGCGTCAGACCCCGTAGAAAAGATCAAAGGATCTTCTTGAGATCCTTTTTTTCTGCGCGTAATCTGCTGC
TTGCAAACAAAAAAACCACCGCTACCAGCGGTGGTTTGTTTGCCGGATCAAGAGCTACCAACTCTTTTTC
CGAAGGTAACTGGCTTCAGCAGAGCGCAGATACCAAATACTGTCCTTCTAGTGTAGCCGTAGTTAGGCCA
CCACTTCAAGAACTCTGTAGCACCGCCTACATACCTCGCTCTGCTAATCCTGTTACCAGTGGCTGCTGCC
AGTGGCGATAAGTCGTGTCTTACCGGGTTGGACTCAAGACGATAGTTACCGGATAAGGCGCAGCGGTCGG
GCTGAACGGGGGGTTCGTGCACACAGCCCAGCTTGGAGCGAACGACCTACACCGAACTGAGATACCTACA
GCGTGAGCTATGAGAAAGCGCCACGCTTCCCGAAGGGAGAAAGGCGGACAGGTATCCGGTAAGCGGCAGG
GTCGGAACAGGAGAGCGCACGAGGGAGCTTCCAGGGGGAAACGCCTGGTATCTTTATAGTCCTGTCGGGT
TTCGCCACCTCTGACTTGAGCGTCGATTTTTGTGATGCTCGTCAGGGGGGCGGAGCCTATGGAAAAACGC
CAGCAACGCGGCCTTTTTACGGTTCCTGGCCTTTTGCTGGCCTTTTGCTCACATGTTCTTTCCTGCGTTA
TCCCCTGATTCTGTGGATAACCGTATTACCGCCATGCAT
